>Addgene plasmid #102558 | HyGCaMP6s | addgene full sequence | sequence record 196624 | Addgene NGS Result
TGTTGGGAAGGGCGATCGGTGCGGGCCTCTTCGCTATTACGCCAGCTGGCGAAAGGGGGATGTGCTGCAA
GGCGATTAAGTTGGGTAACGCCAGGGTTTTCCCAGTCACGACGTTGTAAAACGACGGCCAGTGAGCGCGC
GTAATACGACTCACTATAGGGCGAATTGGTTTTAAGCCGAGATGCAGGATTCTGAATGAAAAAGAAAAAA
AGAAGTCTCGGTAGAGTAAAAGTGATCGGTTTGCAACTGTAAAATTTATTGAAGTACCAATAATTTTATT
TAAAATAAAACTGAAATATAAAGTTAAAGTTGCTGTTCTATAAGTTTACTCGAATTTTAAAACCATTGTA
ACGCTAGAGTAATATTTGAGTCTACTAAGTTAGTCCCCGCACTTTTTAATCAAGCAATAAATACCCAAAC
TTTGCTTATTCAAATCAATAAACCAATATATCTCTTAAAATAAAGTAAAAACTTCTGAAATTCTATAAAA
AAAAATTTAATTTCGAAATATCAAATGTAACTTCAACACCGCACTATTTTCTTTTAAACAACTGATATAG
TAATTACTTCTCAAAAACGTTATCTCAAGGTTTGTGATGTACTTAAAACCACTCCTATTTTGTTACGCGT
TTAAAAAAGCAAACATAAGTTGGTTTCTATTGATGAATGAGAACATATTTCATTTAAAGTTAAAATCCTA
CCAGTGGTTTCACTGTACGTAAACACCGTCAAAAAAACAGGAACGTTTTTAAAGATTAATAATTGAAGTA
AAAAAAATTTAATACCGGGGGTTAAAAAAATCTTTTAAAATAATTATAAATATATATATTAAAATTTATA
AATTTTTAAACACATTTAAAATATATATTAAGTATAATAAAAGTAATATTATAAAAAAAAATTTAATTTT
ATAATTATTTTTATTAAATTTATAAATAATAGGTAAAACTTACATATCCGTTTTATTTTTTCTTAATAAA
ATAACGCGTGCAAATTTTTGTCCATATAAAGACCTTTTCGAACAATAACTTTTTTGCTTAGCCGTTTTTT
TTCTTATATGGTCAAAAAAGCGCTCAAGCGATTCACCATAAAAAGCGCAATTAGTTCAGCGTTCGTTATT
CAGAAGCTTCAGCTTTGCTTGATACTCAGCTCTTCTCTTTTTAAACAAAACACTTAATCAAAATGGCCGA
TGATGAAGTTGCCGCCCTCGCTGCAGCCCCGGTAGAAAAAATGGGTAGTCATCACCATCATCACCACGGA
ATGGCATCAATGACAGGAGGACAGCAAATGGGTCGTGATTTGTATGACGACGATGATAAAGATTTGGCTA
CTATGGTTGATTCAAGCCGCCGTAAATGGAATAAGACTGGTCATGCTGTACGAGCTATTGGAAGGTTAAG
TTCCCTTGAAAATGTTTATATAAAAGCAGATAAGCAGAAAAATGGTATCAAAGCTAATTTTCATATACGA
CATAACATTGAAGATGGTGGTGTTCAACTTGCATATCACTATCAACAGAATACTCCTATTGGCGACGGAC
CTGTTTTACTTCCTGATAATCATTATCTATCTGTCCAATCAAAACTGTCTAAAGACCCAAACGAAAAACG
TGATCATATGGTTCTTTTGGAATTTGTGACGGCTGCCGGTATTACATTAGGGATGGATGAGCTTTACAAA
GGGGGTACCGGTGGTAGTATGGTTTCGAAAGGAGAAGAGTTGTTTACTGGAGTAGTACCAATTCTGGTTG
AATTAGACGGAGATGTTAATGGTCATAAATTTTCAGTTTCTGGAGAAGGGGAAGGAGATGCTACATATGG
AAAACTTACGCTTAAGTTCATATGCACCACAGGAAAATTGCCTGTTCCATGGCCCACCTTGGTTACAACA
TTAACATATGGTGTCCAATGTTTTAGTAGATATCCAGATCATATGAAACAACATGACTTTTTCAAATCTG
CAATGCCAGAAGGCTATATTCAAGAGAGAACTATATTTTTTAAGGATGATGGAAACTATAAGACAAGAGC
TGAAGTGAAATTTGAAGGAGATACTTTAGTGAATCGCATAGAACTTAAAGGTATAGACTTTAAAGAGGAT
GGCAATATTTTAGGTCACAAATTAGAGTACAATCTACCTGATCAACTAACAGAGGAACAGATTGCAGAGT
TCAAAGAGGCATTTTCACTTTTTGATAAAGATGGCGATGGAACAATCACTACTAAGGAATTAGGTACTGT
AATGAGATCACTTGGTCAAAATCCTACTGAAGCGGAATTACAAGATATGATTAACGAAGTAGATGCAGAT
GGGGATGGAACTATAGACTTTCCGGAATTTTTAACAATGATGGCACGAAAAATGAAATACCGTGATACTG
AAGAGGAAATTAGAGAAGCATTTGGTGTATTTGACAAAGATGGAAACGGTTACATTTCTGCTGCTGAACT
AAGACATGTTATGACAAACTTAGGAGAAAAACTGACTGATGAAGAGGTCGACGAAATGATAAGAGAAGCC
GATATTGATGGAGATGGTCAAGTTAATTACGAAGAGTTTGTTCAAATGATGACAGCAAAGTAAGAATTCA
CAATTCGATTATATTTATACTGGACTATTTTTACATCTGTTCGGTTATTTTCACATTTATTTTTCTATAT
ATATCTTATAAACGTTTTAAAACCCATGTAATTTTTGTTAAGCTGTAATATAAAAGACGTCCTAACAAAC
TTCTTTTATTACTGAATTTCCTTTAATTATAATAAATAACAAGTTTTAAAATAAATTCAGGCAATTAAGG
CGCTCCTGAGGTACTAAAATTAATGTAAACATTTAAAATTAACTTGGATGGTCTTAAGTACTGTACTCGT
GATTTTGTTATACTTTATTATTAGAAAAGTCGTCTATTAACTTTTTGTTCCTTAATTTACTTGATTAAAT
TGTCGCTTAATTTATCAAATCAGGTTTTGCGCGTTATTTTAGAGAAAAACTTATTAGAAAAATGAATAAG
CAAAGTTTAGGCTAACATGTTTTTTTATTATTTTAAATAGTTCAAGTCAATGACGTATAAACCAGCTTTT
GTTCCCTTTAGTGAGGGTTAATTGCGCGCTTGGCGTAATCATGGTCATAGCTGTTTCCTGTGTGAAATTG
TTATCCGCTCACAATTCCACACAACATACGAGCCGGAAGCATAAAGTGTAAAGCCTGGGGTGCCTAATGA
GTGAGCTAACTCACATTAATTGCGTTGCGCTCACTGCCCGCTTTCCAGTCGGGAAACCTGTCGTGCCAGC
TGCATTAATGAATCGGCCAACGCGCGGGGAGAGGCGGTTTGCGTATTGGGCGCTCTTCCGCTTCCTCGCT
CACTGACTCGCTGCGCTCGGTCGTTCGGCTGCGGCGAGCGGTATCAGCTCACTCAAAGGCGGTAATACGG
TTATCCACAGAATCAGGGGATAACGCAGGAAAGAACATGTGAGCAAAAGGCCAGCAAAAGGCCAGGAACC
GTAAAAAGGCCGCGTTGCTGGCGTTTTTCCATAGGCTCCGCCCCCCTGACGAGCATCACAAAAATCGACG
CTCAAGTCAGAGGTGGCGAAACCCGACAGGACTATAAAGATACCAGGCGTTTCCCCCTGGAAGCTCCCTC
GTGCGCTCTCCTGTTCCGACCCTGCCGCTTACCGGATACCTGTCCGCCTTTCTCCCTTCGGGAAGCGTGG
CGCTTTCTCATAGCTCACGCTGTAGGTATCTCAGTTCGGTGTAGGTCGTTCGCTCCAAGCTGGGCTGTGT
GCACGAACCCCCCGTTCAGCCCGACCGCTGCGCCTTATCCGGTAACTATCGTCTTGAGTCCAACCCGGTA
AGACACGACTTATCGCCACTGGCAGCAGCCACTGGTAACAGGATTAGCAGAGCGAGGTATGTAGGCGGTG
CTACAGAGTTCTTGAAGTGGTGGCCTAACTACGGCTACACTAGAAGAACAGTATTTGGTATCTGCGCTCT
GCTGAAGCCAGTTACCTTCGGAAAAAGAGTTGGTAGCTCTTGATCCGGCAAACAAACCACCGCTGGTAGC
GGTGGTTTTTTTGTTTGCAAGCAGCAGATTACGCGCAGAAAAAAAGGATCTCAAGAAGATCCTTTGATCT
TTTCTACGGGGTCTGACGCTCAGTGGAACGAAAACTCACGTTAAGGGATTTTGGTCATGAGATTATCAAA
AAGGATCTTCACCTAGATCCTTTTAAATTAAAAATGAAGTTTTAAATCAATCTAAAGTATATATGAGTAA
ACTTGGTCTGACAGTTACCAATGCTTAATCAGTGAGGCACCTATCTCAGCGATCTGTCTATTTCGTTCAT
CCATAGTTGCCTGACTCCCCGTCGTGTAGATAACTACGATACGGGAGGGCTTACCATCTGGCCCCAGTGC
TGCAATGATACCGCGAGACCCACGCTCACCGGCTCCAGATTTATCAGCAATAAACCAGCCAGCCGGAAGG
GCCGAGCGCAGAAGTGGTCCTGCAACTTTATCCGCCTCCATCCAGTCTATTAATTGTTGCCGGGAAGCTA
GAGTAAGTAGTTCGCCAGTTAATAGTTTGCGCAACGTTGTTGCCATTGCTACAGGCATCGTGGTGTCACG
CTCGTCGTTTGGTATGGCTTCATTCAGCTCCGGTTCCCAACGATCAAGGCGAGTTACATGATCCCCCATG
TTGTGCAAAAAAGCGGTTAGCTCCTTCGGTCCTCCGATCGTTGTCAGAAGTAAGTTGGCCGCAGTGTTAT
CACTCATGGTTATGGCAGCACTGCATAATTCTCTTACTGTCATGCCATCCGTAAGATGCTTTTCTGTGAC
TGGTGAGTACTCAACCAAGTCATTCTGAGAATAGTGTATGCGGCGACCGAGTTGCTCTTGCCCGGCGTCA
ATACGGGATAATACCGCGCCACATAGCAGAACTTTAAAAGTGCTCATCATTGGAAAACGTTCTTCGGGGC
GAAAACTCTCAAGGATCTTACCGCTGTTGAGATCCAGTTCGATGTAACCCACTCGTGCACCCAACTGATC
TTCAGCATCTTTTACTTTCACCAGCGTTTCTGGGTGAGCAAAAACAGGAAGGCAAAATGCCGCAAAAAAG
GGAATAAGGGCGACACGGAAATGTTGAATACTCATACTCTTCCTTTTTCAATATTATTGAAGCATTTATC
AGGGTTATTGTCTCATGAGCGGATACATATTTGAATGTATTTAGAAAAATAAACAAATAGGGGTTCCGCG
CACATTTCCCCGAAAAGTGCCACCTAAATTGTAAGCGTTAATATTTTGTTAAAATTCGCGTTAAATTTTT
GTTAAATCAGCTCATTTTTTAACCAATAGGCCGAAATCGGCAAAATCCCTTATAAATCAAAAGAATAGAC
CGAGATAGGGT
[37 nt withheld, positions 5402-5438]
AAAGAACGTGGACTCCAACGTCAAAGG
[49 nt withheld, positions 5466-5514]
T
[91 nt withheld, positions 5516-5606]
G
[124 nt withheld, positions 5608-5731]
CCCATTCGCCATTCAGGCTGCGCAAC
Features (pLannotate 1.2.2; 12 found; start..end, strand, type, name):
    142..160     +  promoter       T7 promoter: promoter for bacteriophage T7 RNA polymerase
   1234..2580    +  CDS            GCaMP2: GCaMP2 is a basic (constitutively fluorescent) green fluorescent protein published in 2006, derived from Aequorea victoria.
   3085..3103    -  promoter       T3 promoter: promoter for bacteriophage T3 RNA polymerase
   3148..3164    -  protein_bind   lac operator: The lac repressor binds to the lac operator to inhibit transcription in E. coli. This inhibition can be relieved by adding lactose or isopropyl-β-D-thiogalactopyranoside (IPTG). lac repressor encoded by lacI
   3172..3202    -  promoter       lac promoter: promoter for the E. coli lac operon
   3217..3238    -  protein_bind   CAP binding site: CAP binding activates transcription in the presence of cAMP. E. coli catabolite activator protein
   3251..3343    -  CDS            lacI (fragment): lac repressor; lacI; The lac repressor binds to the lac operator to inhibit transcription in E. coli. This inhibition can be relieved by adding lactose or isopropyl-β-D-thiogalactopyranoside (IPTG).
   3526..4114    -  rep_origin     ori: high-copy-number ColE1/pMB1/pBR322/pUC origin of replication
   4285..5145    -  CDS            AmpR: β-lactamase; bla; confers resistance to ampicillin, carbenicillin, and related antibiotics
   5146..5250    -  promoter       AmpR promoter: bla
   5303..5731    -  rep_origin     f1 ori (sequence partly withheld): f1 bacteriophage origin of replication; arrow indicates direction of (+) strand synthesis
   5736..134     -  CDS            lacZα (fragment) (across the origin): LacZα fragment of β-galactosidase; lacZ fragment
