>Addgene plasmid #102558 | HyGCaMP6s | depositor full sequence | sequence record 196803 | HyGCaMP6s sequence 5756 bps
GGTCATGAGATTATCAAAAAGGATCTTCACCTAGATCCTTTTAAATTAAAAATGAAGTTTTAAATCAATC
TAAAGTATATATGAGTAAACTTGGTCTGACAGTTACCAATGCTTAATCAGTGAGGCACCTATCTCAGCGA
TCTGTCTATTTCGTTCATCCATAGTTGCCTGACTCCCCGTCGTGTAGATAACTACGATACGGGAGGGCTT
ACCATCTGGCCCCAGTGCTGCAATGATACCGCGAGACCCACGCTCACCGGCTCCAGATTTATCAGCAATA
AACCAGCCAGCCGGAAGGGCCGAGCGCAGAAGTGGTCCTGCAACTTTATCCGCCTCCATCCAGTCTATTA
ATTGTTGCCGGGAAGCTAGAGTAAGTAGTTCGCCAGTTAATAGTTTGCGCAACGTTGTTGCCATTGCTAC
AGGCATCGTGGTGTCACGCTCGTCGTTTGGTATGGCTTCATTCAGCTCCGGTTCCCAACGATCAAGGCGA
GTTACATGATCCCCCATGTTGTGCAAAAAAGCGGTTAGCTCCTTCGGTCCTCCGATCGTTGTCAGAAGTA
AGTTGGCCGCAGTGTTATCACTCATGGTTATGGCAGCACTGCATAATTCTCTTACTGTCATGCCATCCGT
AAGATGCTTTTCTGTGACTGGTGAGTACTCAACCAAGTCATTCTGAGAATAGTGTATGCGGCGACCGAGT
TGCTCTTGCCCGGCGTCAATACGGGATAATACCGCGCCACATAGCAGAACTTTAAAAGTGCTCATCATTG
GAAAACGTTCTTCGGGGCGAAAACTCTCAAGGATCTTACCGCTGTTGAGATCCAGTTCGATGTAACCCAC
TCGTGCACCCAACTGATCTTCAGCATCTTTTACTTTCACCAGCGTTTCTGGGTGAGCAAAAACAGGAAGG
CAAAATGCCGCAAAAAAGGGAATAAGGGCGACACGGAAATGTTGAATACTCATACTCTTCCTTTTTCAAT
ATTATTGAAGCATTTATCAGGGTTATTGTCTCATGAGCGGATACATATTTGAATGTATTTAGAAAAATAA
ACAAATAGGGGTTCCGCGCACATTTCCCCGAAAAGTGCCACCTAAATTGTAAGCGTTAATATTTTGTTAA
AATTCGCGTTAAATTTTTGTTAAATCAGCTCATTTTTTAACCAATAGGCCGAAATCGGCAAAATCCCTTA
TAAATCAAAAGAATAGACCGAGATAGGGT
[37 nt withheld, positions 1220-1256]
AAAGAACGTGGACTCCAACGTCAAAGG
[49 nt withheld, positions 1284-1332]
T
[91 nt withheld, positions 1334-1424]
G
[124 nt withheld, positions 1426-1549]
CCCATTCGCCATTCAGGCTGCGCAACTGTTGGGAAGGGCGATCGGTGCGGGCCTCTTCGCTATTACGCCA
GCTGGCGAAAGGGGGATGTGCTGCAAGGCGATTAAGTTGGGTAACGCCAGGGTTTTCCCAGTCACGACGT
TGTAAAACGACGGCCAGTGAGCGCGCGTAATACGACTCACTATAGGGCGAATTGGTTTTAAGCCGAGATG
CAGGATTCTGAATGAAAAAGAAAAAAAGAAGTCTCGGTAGAGTAAAAGTGATCGGTTTGCAACTGTAAAA
TTTATTGAAGTACCAATAATTTTATTTAAAATAAAACTGAAATATAAAGTTAAAGTTGCTGTTCTATAAG
TTTACCGAATTTTAAAACCATTGTAACGCTAGAGTAATATTTGAGTCTACTAAGTTAGTCCCCGCACTTT
TTAATCAAGCAATAAATACCCAAACTTTGCTTATTCAAATCAATAAACCAATATATCTCTTAAAATAAAG
TAAAAACTTCTGAAATTCTATAAAAAAAAATTTAATTTCGAAATATCAAATGTAACTTCAACACCGCACT
ATTTTCTTTTAAACAACTGATATAGTAATTACTTCTCAAAAACGTTATCTCAAGGTTTGTGATGTACTTA
AAACCACTCCTATTTTGTTACGCGTTTAAAAAAGCAAACATAAGTTGGTTTCTATTGATGAATGAGAACA
TATTTCATTTAAAGTTAAAATCCTACCAGTGGTTTCACTGTACGTAAACACCGTCAAAAAAACAGGAACG
TTTTTAAAGATTAATAATTGAAGTAAAAAAAATTTAATACCGGGGGTTAAAAAAATCTTTTAAAATAATT
ATAAATATATATATTAAAATTTATAAATTTTTAAACACATTTAAAATATATATTAAGTATAATAAAAGTA
ATATTATAAAAAAAAATTTAATTTTATAATTATTTTTATTAAATTTATAAATAATAGGTAAAACTTACAT
ATCCGTTTTATTTTTTCTTAATAAAATAACGCGTGCAAATTTTTGTCCATATAAAGACCTTTTCGAACAA
TAACTTTTTTGCTTAGCCGTTTTTTTTCTTATATGGTCAAAAAAGCGCTCAAGCGATTCACCATAAAAAG
CGCAATTAGTTCAGCGTTCGTTATTCAGAAGCTTCAGCTTTGCTTGATACTCAGCTCTTCTCTTTTTAAA
CAAAACACTTAATCAAAATGGCCGATGATGAAGTTGCCGCCCTCGCTGCAGCCCCGGTAGAAAAAATGGG
TAGTCATCACCATCATCACCACGGAATGGCATCAATGACAGGAGGACAGCAAATGGGTCGTGATTTGTAT
GACGACGATGATAAAGATTTGGCTACTATGGTTGATTCAAGCCGCCGTAAATGGAATAAGACTGGTCATG
CTGTACGAGCTATTGGAAGGTTAAGTTCCCTTGAAAATGTTTATATAAAAGCAGATAAGCAGAAAAATGG
TATCAAAGCTAATTTTCATATACGACATAACATTGAAGATGGTGGTGTTCAACTTGCATATCACTATCAA
CAGAATACTCCTATTGGCGACGGACCTGTTTTACTTCCTGATAATCATTATCTATCTGTCCAATCAAAAC
TGTCTAAAGACCCAAACGAAAAACGTGATCATATGGTTCTTTTGGAATTTGTGACGGCTGCCGGTATTAC
ATTAGGGATGGATGAGCTTTACAAAGGGGGTACCGGTGGTAGTATGGTTTCGAAAGGAGAAGAGTTGTTT
ACTGGAGTAGTACCAATTCTGGTTGAATTAGACGGAGATGTTAATGGTCATAAATTTTCAGTTTCTGGAG
AAGGGGAAGGAGATGCTACATATGGAAAACTTACGCTTAAGTTCATATGCACCACAGGAAAATTGCCTGT
TCCATGGCCCACCTTGGTTACAACATTAACATATGGTGTCCAATGTTTTAGTAGATATCCAGATCATATG
AAACAACATGACTTTTTCAAATCTGCAATGCCAGAAGGCTATATTCAAGAGAGAACTATATTTTTTAAGG
ATGATGGAAACTATAAGACAAGAGCTGAAGTGAAATTTGAAGGAGATACTTTAGTGAATCGCATAGAACT
TAAAGGTATAGACTTTAAAGAGGATGGCAATATTTTAGGTCACAAATTAGAGTACAATCTACCTGATCAA
CTAACAGAGGAACAGATTGCAGAGTTCAAAGAGGCATTTTCACTTTTTGATAAAGATGGCGATGGAACAA
TCACTACTAAGGAATTAGGTACTGTAATGAGATCACTTGGTCAAAATCCTACTGAAGCGGAATTACAAGA
TATGATTAACGAAGTAGATGCAGATGGGGATGGAACTATAGACTTTCCGGAATTTTTAACAATGATGGCA
CGAAAAATGAAATACCGTGATACTGAAGAGGAAATTAGAGAAGCATTTGGTGTATTTGACAAAGATGGAA
ACGGTTACATTTCTGCTGCTGAACTAAGACATGTTATGACAAACTTAGGAGAAAAACTGACTGATGAAGA
GGTCGACGAAATGATAAGAGAAGCCGATATTGATGGAGATGGTCAAGTTAATTACGAAGAGTTTGTTCAA
ATGATGACAGCAAAGTAAGAATTCACAATTCGATTATATTTATACTGGACTATTTTTACATCTGTTCGGT
TATTTTCACATTTATTTTTCTATATATATCTTATAAACGTTTTAAAACCCATGTAATTTTTGTTAAGCTG
TAATATAAAAGACGTCCTAACAAACTTCTTTTATTACTGAATTTCCTTTAATTATAATAAATAACAAGTT
TTAAAATAAATTCAGGCAATTAAGGCGCTCCTGAGGTACTAAAATTAATGTAAACATTTAAAATTAACTT
GGATGGTCTTAAGTACTGTACTCGTGATTTTGTTATACTTTATTATTAGAAAAGTCGTCTATTAACTTTT
TGTTCCTTAATTTACTTGATTAAATTGTCGCTTAATTTATCAAATCAGGTTTTGCGCGTTATTTTAGAGA
AAAACTTATTAGAAAAATGAATAAGCAAAGTTTAGGCTAACATGTTTTTTTATTATTTTAAATAGTTCAA
GTCAATGACGTATAAACCAGCTTTTGTTCCCTTTAGTGAGGGTTAATTGCGCGCTTGGCGTAATCATGGT
CATAGCTGTTTCCTGTGTGAAATTGTTATCCGCTCACAATTCCACACAACATACGAGCCGGAAGCATAAA
GTGTAAAGCCTGGGGTGCCTAATGAGTGAGCTAACTCACATTAATTGCGTTGCGCTCACTGCCCGCTTTC
CAGTCGGGAAACCTGTCGTGCCAGCTGCATTAATGAATCGGCCAACGCGCGGGGAGAGGCGGTTTGCGTA
TTGGGCGCTCTTCCGCTTCCTCGCTCACTGACTCGCTGCGCTCGGTCGTTCGGCTGCGGCGAGCGGTATC
AGCTCACTCAAAGGCGGTAATACGGTTATCCACAGAATCAGGGGATAACGCAGGAAAGAACATGTGAGCA
AAAGGCCAGCAAAAGGCCAGGAACCGTAAAAAGGCCGCGTTGCTGGCGTTTTTCCATAGGCTCCGCCCCC
CTGACGAGCATCACAAAAATCGACGCTCAAGTCAGAGGTGGCGAAACCCGACAGGACTATAAAGATACCA
GGCGTTTCCCCCTGGAAGCTCCCTCGTGCGCTCTCCTGTTCCGACCCTGCCGCTTACCGGATACCTGTCC
GCCTTTCTCCCTTCGGGAAGCGTGGCGCTTTCTCATAGCTCACGCTGTAGGTATCTCAGTTCGGTGTAGG
TCGTTCGCTCCAAGCTGGGCTGTGTGCACGAACCCCCCGTTCAGCCCGACCGCTGCGCCTTATCCGGTAA
CTATCGTCTTGAGTCCAACCCGGTAAGACACGACTTATCGCCACTGGCAGCAGCCACTGGTAACAGGATT
AGCAGAGCGAGGTATGTAGGCGGTGCTACAGAGTTCTTGAAGTGGTGGCCTAACTACGGCTACACTAGAA
GGACAGTATTTGGTATCTGCGCTCTGCTGAAGCCAGTTACCTTCGGAAAAAGAGTTGGTAGCTCTTGATC
CGGCAAACAAACCACCGCTGGTAGCGGTGGTTTTTTTGTTTGCAAGCAGCAGATTACGCGCAGAAAAAAA
GGATCTCAAGAAGATCCTTTGATCTTTTCTACGGGGTCTGACGCTCAGTGGAACGAAAACTCACGTTAAG
GGATTTT
Features (pLannotate 1.2.2; 12 found; start..end, strand, type, name):
    103..963     -  CDS            AmpR: β-lactamase; bla; confers resistance to ampicillin, carbenicillin, and related antibiotics
    964..1068    -  promoter       AmpR promoter: bla
   1121..1549    -  rep_origin     f1 ori (sequence partly withheld): f1 bacteriophage origin of replication; arrow indicates direction of (+) strand synthesis
   1554..1709    -  CDS            lacZα (fragment): LacZα fragment of β-galactosidase; lacZ fragment
   1717..1735    +  promoter       T7 promoter: promoter for bacteriophage T7 RNA polymerase
   2808..4154    +  CDS            GCaMP2: GCaMP2 is a basic (constitutively fluorescent) green fluorescent protein published in 2006, derived from Aequorea victoria.
   4659..4677    -  promoter       T3 promoter: promoter for bacteriophage T3 RNA polymerase
   4722..4738    -  protein_bind   lac operator: The lac repressor binds to the lac operator to inhibit transcription in E. coli. This inhibition can be relieved by adding lactose or isopropyl-β-D-thiogalactopyranoside (IPTG). lac repressor encoded by lacI
   4746..4776    -  promoter       lac promoter: promoter for the E. coli lac operon
   4791..4812    -  protein_bind   CAP binding site: CAP binding activates transcription in the presence of cAMP. E. coli catabolite activator protein
   4825..4917    -  CDS            lacI (fragment): lac repressor; lacI; The lac repressor binds to the lac operator to inhibit transcription in E. coli. This inhibition can be relieved by adding lactose or isopropyl-β-D-thiogalactopyranoside (IPTG).
   5100..5688    -  rep_origin     ori: high-copy-number ColE1/pMB1/pBR322/pUC origin of replication
