[The description below was written by a language model from this plasmid's Addgene catalogue record and pLannotate feature annotations shown in this document.]
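Description:
HyGCaMP6s is a Hydra expression plasmid built on a derivative of pBluescript II SK+, designed to produce the genetically encoded calcium indicator GCaMP6s in Hydra vulgaris. It is propagated in E. coli as a high-copy plasmid through a ColE1/pUC-type origin and selected with ampicillin via the β-lactamase gene and its native promoter. Other pBluescript remnants are present: an f1 phage origin for single-stranded DNA production, a lacZα fragment, the lac promoter, operator and CAP site, and T7 and T3 phage promoters flanking the cloning region that holds the insert.

The payload is a GCaMP open reading frame of roughly 1.35 kb, lying between the T7 and T3 promoters in the same orientation as T7. The automated annotation labels it GCaMP2, which reflects similarity to a related family member in the annotation database; the catalogue identifies it as GCaMP6s, a fusion of circularly permuted GFP, calmodulin and the M13 peptide whose green fluorescence rises on calcium binding. The record lists Hydra vulgaris as the insert species and describes an actin/GCaMP6s fusion, but the Hydra promoter and terminator are not stated. About 1 kb upstream and 500 bp downstream of the coding sequence are unannotated and could hold such regulatory sequences, though the feature tables do not confirm this.

The two sequence records, a depositor sequence and a sequencing result differing by one nucleotide in length, carry the same twelve features with different numbering origins. The associated work concerns neural networks in Hydra, consistent with use of the construct for calcium imaging of cellular activity in the animal.
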