Addgene plasmid #102558: HyGCaMP6s
Purpose: Expression of GCaMP6s in Hydra
Depositing lab: Rafael Yuste. Publication: Non-overlapping Neural Networks in Hydra vulgaris. Dupre C, Yuste R. Curr Biol. 2017 Apr 24;27(8):1085-1097. doi: 10.1016/j.cub.2017.02.049. Epub 2017 Mar 30. PubMed 28366745.
Backbone
  Vector backbone: Derived from pBluescript II SK+
  Backbone manufacturer: Stratagene
  Vector type: Hydra Expression
Growth in bacteria
  Bacterial resistance: Ampicillin, 100 μg/mL
  Growth temperature: 37°C
  Growth strain: DH5alpha
  Copy number: High Copy
Gene/Insert
  Gene/Insert name: GCaMP6s
  Species: Hydra vulgaris
  Insert size (bp): 1379
  Tag / fusion protein: Actin/GCaMP6s fusion protein (C terminal on backbone)
Terms and licenses: Academic/Nonprofit Terms; Industry Terms: Not Available to Industry
How to cite: HyGCaMP6s was a gift from Rafael Yuste (Addgene plasmid # 102558 ; http://n2t.net/addgene:102558 ; RRID:Addgene_102558)
